>Addgene plasmid #144582 | TFORF3106 | addgene full sequence | sequence record 404287 | Addgene NGS Result
TTAATGTAGTCTTATGCAATACTCTTGTAGTCTTGCAACATGGTAACGATGAGTTAGCAACATGCCTTAC
AAGGAGAGAAAAAGCACCGTGCATGCCGATTGGTGGAAGTAAGGTGGTACGATCGTGCCTTATTAGGAAG
GCAACAGACGGGTCTGACATGGATTGGACGAACCACTGAATTGCCGCATTGCAGAGATATTGTATTTAAG
TGCCTAGCTCGATACATAAACGGGTCTCTCTGGTTAGACCAGATCTGAGCCTGGGAGCTCTCTGGCTAAC
TAGGGAACCCACTGCTTAAGCCTCAATAAAGCTTGCCTTGAGTGCTTCAAGTAGTGTGTGCCCGTCTGTT
GTGTGACTCTGGTAACTAGAGATCCCTCAGACCCTTTTAGTCAGTGTGGAAAATCTCTAGCAGTGGCGCC
CGAACAGGGACTTGAAAGCGAAAGGGAAACCAGAGGAGCTCTCTCGACGCAGGACTCGGCTTGCTGAAGC
GCGCACGGCAAGAGGCGAGGGGCGGCGACTGGTGAGTACGCCAAAAATTTTGACTAGCGGAGGCTAGAAG
GAGAGAGATGGGTGCGAGAGCGTCAGTATTAAGCGGGGGAGAATTAGATCGCGATGGGAAAAAATTCGGT
TAAGGCCAGGGGGAAAGAAAAAATATAAATTAAAACATATAGTATGGGCAAGCAGGGAGCTAGAACGATT
CGCAGTTAATCCTGGCCTGTTAGAAACATCAGAAGGCTGTAGACAAATACTGGGACAGCTACAACCATCC
CTTCAGACAGGATCAGAAGAACTTAGATCATTATATAATACAGTAGCAACCCTCTATTGTGTGCATCAAA
GGATAGAGATAAAAGACACCAAGGAAGCTTTAGACAAGATAGAGGAAGAGCAAAACAAAAGTAAGACCAC
CGCACAGCAAGCGGCCGCTGATCTTCAGACCTGGAGGAGGAGATATGAGGGACAATTGGAGAAGTGAATT
ATATAAATATAAAGTAGTAAAAATTGAACCATTAGGAGTAGCACCCACCAAGGCAAAGAGAAGAGTGGTG
CAGAGAGAAAAAAGAGCAGTGGGAATAGGAGCTTTGTTCCTTGGGTTCTTGGGAGCAGCAGGAAGCACTA
TGGGCGCAGCGTCAATGACGCTGACGGTACAGGCCAGACAATTATTGTCTGGTATAGTGCAGCAGCAGAA
CAATTTGCTGAGGGCTATTGAGGCGCAACAGCATCTGTTGCAACTCACAGTCTGGGGCATCAAGCAGCTC
CAGGCAAGAATCCTGGCTGTGGAAAGATACCTAAAGGATCAACAGCTCCTGGGGATTTGGGGTTGCTCTG
GAAAACTCATTTGCACCACTGCTGTGCCTTGGAATGCTAGTTGGAGTAATAAATCTCTGGAACAGATTTG
GAATCACACGACCTGGATGGAGTGGGACAGAGAAATTAACAATTACACAAGCTTAATACACTCCTTAATT
GAAGAATCGCAAAACCAGCAAGAAAAGAATGAACAAGAATTATTGGAATTAGATAAATGGGCAAGTTTGT
GGAATTGGTTTAACATAACAAATTGGCTGTGGTATATAAAATTATTCATAATGATAGTAGGAGGCTTGGT
AGGTTTAAGAATAGTTTTTGCTGTACTTTCTATAGTGAATAGAGTTAGGCAGGGATATTCACCATTATCG
TTTCAGACCCACCTCCCAACCCCGAGGGGACCCATGCATTGCATCTCAATTAGTCAGCAACCAGGTGTGG
AAAGTCCCCAGGCTCCCCAGCAGGCAGAAGTATGCAAAGCATGCGTCTCAATTAGTCAGCAACCATAGTC
CCGCCCCTAACTCCGCCCATCCCGCCCCTAACTCCGCCCAGTTCCGCCCATTCTCCGCCCCATGGCTGAC
TAATTTTTTTTATTTATGCAGAGGCCGAGGCCGCCTCGGCCTCTGAGCTATTCCAGAAGTAGTGAGGAGG
CTTTTTTGGAGGCCTAGGCTTTTGCAAAAAGCTTTCTAGAGGTACCACCGGAGCTTACCATGACCGAGTA
CAAGCCCACGGTGCGCCTCGCCACCCGCGACGACGTCCCCAGGGCCGTACGCACCCTCGCCGCCGCGTTC
GCCGACTACCCCGCCACGCGCCACACCGTCGATCCGGACCGCCACATCGAGCGGGTCACCGAGCTGCAAG
AACTCTTCCTCACGCGCGTCGGGCTCGACATCGGCAAGGTGTGGGTCGCGGACGACGGCGCCGCCGTGGC
GGTCTGGACCACGCCGGAGAGCGTCGAAGCGGGGGCGGTGTTCGCCGAGATCGGCCCGCGCATGGCCGAG
TTGAGCGGTTCCCGGCTGGCCGCGCAGCAACAGATGGAAGGCCTCCTGGCGCCGCACCGGCCCAAGGAGC
CCGCGTGGTTCCTGGCCACCGTCGGCGTCTCGCCCGACCACCAGGGCAAGGGTCTGGGCAGCGCCGTCGT
GCTCCCCGGAGTGGAGGCGGCCGAGCGCGCCGGGGTGCCCGCCTTCCTGGAGACCTCCGCGCCCCGCAAC
CTCCCCTTCTACGAGCGGCTCGGCTTCACCGTCACCGCCGACGTCGAGGTGCCCGAAGGACCGCGCACCT
GGTGCATGACCCGCAAGCCCGGTGCCAGTTAACGAATTCTAGATCTTGAGACAAATGGCAGTATTCATCC
ACAATTTTAAAAGAAAAGGGGGGATTGGGGGGTACAGTGCAGGGGAAAGAATAGTAGACATAATAGCAAC
AGACATACAAACTAAAGAATTACAAAAACAAATTACAAAAATTCAAAATTTTCGGGTTTATTACAGGGAC
AGCAGAGATCCACTTTGGCGCCGGCTCGAGGCCTGCAGGTGCAAAGATGGATAAAGTTTTAAACAGAGAG
GAATCTTTGCAGCTAATGGACCTTCTAGGTCTTGAAAGGAGTGGGAATTGGCTCCGGTGCCCGTCAGTGG
GCAGAGCGCACATCGCCCACAGTCCCCGAGAAGTTGGGGGGAGGGGTCGGCAATTGAACCGGTGCCTAGA
GAAGGTGGCGCGGGGTAAACTGGGAAAGTGATGTCGTGTACTGGCTCCGCCTTTTTCCCGAGGGTGGGGG
AGAACCGTATATAAGTGCAGTAGTCGCCGTGAACGTTCTTTTTCGCAACGGGTTTGCCGCCAGAACACAG
GTAAGTGCCGTGTGTGGTTCCCGCGGGCCTGGCCTCTTTACGGGTTATGGCCCTTGCGTGCCTTGAATTA
CTTCCACCTGGCTGCAGTACGTGATTCTTGATCCCGAGCTTCGGGTTGGAAGTGGGTGGGAGAGTTCGAG
GCCTTGCGCTTAAGGAGCCCCTTCGCCTCGTGCTTGAGTTGAGGCCTGGCCTGGGCGCTGGGGCCGCCGC
GTGCGAATCTGGTGGCACCTTCGCGCCTGTCTCGCTGCTTTCGATAAGTCTCTAGCCATTTAAAATTTTT
GATGACCTGCTGCGACGCTTTTTTTCTGGCAAGATAGTCTTGTAAATGCGGGCCAAGATCTGCACACTGG
TATTTCGGTTTTTGGGGCCGCGGGCGGCGACGGGGCCCGTGCGTCCCAGCGCACATGTTCGGCGAGGCGG
GGCCTGCGAGCGCGGCCACCGAGAATCGGACGGGGGTAGTCTCAAGCTGGCCGGCCTGCTCTGGTGCCTG
GCCTCGCGCCGCCGTGTATCGCCCCGCCCTGGGCGGCAAGGCTGGCCCGGTCGGCACCAGTTGCGTGAGC
GGAAAGATGGCCGCTTCCCGGCCCTGCTGCAGGGAGCTCAAAATGGAGGACGCGGCGCTCGGGAGAGCGG
GCGGGTGAGTCACCCACACAAAGGAAAAGGGCCTTTCCGTCCTCAGCCGTCGCTTCATGTGACTCCACGG
AGTACCGGGCGCCGTCCAGGCACCTCGATTAGTTCTCGAGCTTTTGGAGTACGTCGTCTTTAGGTTGGGG
GGAGGGGTTTTATGCGATGGAGTTTCCCCACACTGAGTGGGTGGAGACTGAAGTTAGGCCAGCTTGGCAC
TTGATGTAATTCTCCTTGGAATTTGCCCTTTTTGAGTTTGGATCTTGGTTCATTCTCAAGCCTCAGACAG
TGGTTCAAAGTTTTTTTCTTCCATTTCAGGTGTCGTGAGGCTAGCATCGATTGATCAACAAGTTTGTACA
AAAAAGTTGGCATGTACCACAACAGTAGTCAGAAGCGGCACTGGACCTTCTCCAGCGAGGAGCAGCTGGC
AAGACTGCGGGCTGACGCCAACCGCAAATTCAGATGCAAAGCCGTGGCCAACGGGAAGGTTCTTCCGAAT
GATCCAGTCTTTCTTGAGCCTCATGAAGAAATGACACTCTGCAAATACTATGAGAAAAGGTTATTGGAAT
TCTGTTCGGTGTTTAAGCCAGCAATGCCAAGATCTGTTGTGGGTACGGCTTGTATGTATTTCAAACGTTT
TTATCTTAATAACTCAGTAATGGAATATCACCCCAGGATAATAATGCTCACTTGTGCATTTTTGGCCTGC
AAAGTAGATGAATTCAATGTATCTAGTCCTCAGTTTGTTGGAAACCTCCGGGAGAGTCCTCTTGGACAGG
AGAAGGCACTTGAACAGATACTGGAATATGAACTACTTCTTATACAGCAACTTAATTTCCACCTTATTGT
CCACAATCCTTACAGACCATTTGAGGGCTTCCTCATCGACTTAAAGACCCGCTATCCCATATTGGAGAAT
CCAGAGATTTTGAGGAAAACAGCTGATGACTTTCTTAATAGAATTGCATTGACGGATGCTTACCTTTTAT
ACACACCTTCCCAAATTGCCCTGACTGCCATTTTATCTAGTGCCTCCAGGGCTGGAATTACTATGGAAAG
TTATTTATCAGAGAGTCTGATGCTGAAAGAGAACAGAACTTGCCTGTCACAGTTACTAGATATAATGAAA
AGCATGAGAAACTTAGTAAAGAAGTATGAACCACCCAGATCTGAAGAAGTTGCTGTTCTGAAACAGAAGT
TGGAGCGATGTCATTCTGCTGAGCTTGCACTTAACGTAATCACGAAGAAGAGGAAAGGCTATGAAGATGA
TGATTACGTCTCAAAGAAATCCAAACATGAGGAGGAAGAATGGACTGATGACGACCTGGTAGAATCTCTC
TACCCAACTTTCTTGTACAAAGTGGTTGATATCGGTAAGCCTATCCCTAACCCTCTCCTCGGTCTCGATT
CTACGTAGTAATGAACTAGTCCGTAACTTGAAAGTATTTCGATTTCTTGGCTTTATATATCTTGTGGAAA
GGACGATAAGGGGGAGTCAGTTCCATCTCAACGCGTTAAGTCGACAATCAACCTCTGGATTACAAAATTT
GTGAAAGATTGACTGGTATTCTTAACTATGTTGCTCCTTTTACGCTATGTGGATACGCTGCTTTAATGCC
TTTGTATCATGCTATTGCTTCCCGTATGGCTTTCATTTTCTCCTCCTTGTATAAATCCTGGTTGCTGTCT
CTTTATGAGGAGTTGTGGCCCGTTGTCAGGCAACGTGGCGTGGTGTGCACTGTGTTTGCTGACGCAACCC
CCACTGGTTGGGGCATTGCCACCACCTGTCAGCTCCTTTCCGGGACTTTCGCTTTCCCCCTCCCTATTGC
CACGGCGGAACTCATCGCCGCCTGCCTTGCCCGCTGCTGGACAGGGGCTCGGCTGTTGGGCACTGACAAT
TCCGTGGTGTTGTCGGGGAAATCATCGTCCTTTCCTTGGCTGCTCGCCTGTGTTGCCACCTGGATTCTGC
GCGGGACGTCCTTCTGCTACGTCCCTTCGGCCCTCAATCCAGCGGACCTTCCTTCCCGCGGCCTGCTGCC
GGCTCTGCGGCCTCTTCCGCGTCTTCGCCTTCGCCCTCAGACGAGTCGGATCTCCCTTTGGGCCGCCTCC
CCGCGTCGACTTTAAGACCAATGACTTACAAGGCAGCTGTAGATCTTAGCCACTTTTTAAAAGAAAAGGG
GGGACTGGAAGGGCTAATTCACTCCCAACGAAGACAAGATCTGCTTTTTGCTTGTACTGGGTCTCTCTGG
TTAGACCAGATCTGAGCCTGGGAGCTCTCTGGCTAACTAGGGAACCCACTGCTTAAGCCTCAATAAAGCT
TGCCTTGAGTGCTTCAAGTAGTGTGTGCCCGTCTGTTGTGTGACTCTGGTAACTAGAGATCCCTCAGACC
CTTTTAGTCAGTGTGGAAAATCTCTAGCAGTACGTATAGTAGTTCATGTCATCTTATTATTCAGTATTTA
TAACTTGCAAAGAAATGAATATCAGAGAGTGAGAGGAACTTGTTTATTGCAGCTTATAATGGTTACAAAT
AAAGCAATAGCATCACAAATTTCACAAATAAAGCATTTTTTTCACTGCATTCTAGTTGTGGTTTGTCCAA
ACTCATCAATGTATCTTATCATGTCTGGCTCTAGCTATCCCGCCCCTAACTCCGCCCATCCCGCCCCTAA
CTCCGCCCAGTTCCGCCCATTCTCCGCCCCATGGCTGACTAATTTTTTTTATTTATGCAGAGGCCGAGGC
CGCCTCGGCCTCTGAGCTATTCCAGAAGTAGTGAGGAGGCTTTTTTGGAGGCCTAGGGACGTACCCAATT
CGCCCTATAGTGAGTCGTATTACGCGCGCTCACTGGCCGTCGTTTTACAACGTCGTGACTGGGAAAACCC
TGGCGTTACCCAACTTAATCGCCTTGCAGCACATCCCCCTTTCGCCAGCTGGCGTAATAGCGAAGAGGCC
CGCACCGATCGCCCTTCCCAACAGTTGCGCAGCCTGAATGGCGAATGGG
[124 nt withheld, positions 6770-6893]
C
[91 nt withheld, positions 6895-6985]
A
[49 nt withheld, positions 6987-7035]
CCTTTGACGTTGGAGTCCACGTTCTTT
[37 nt withheld, positions 7063-7099]
ACCCTATCTCGGTCTATTCTTTTGATTTATAAGGGATTTTGCCGATTTCGGCCTATTGGTTAAAAAATGA
GCTGATTTAACAAAAATTTAACGCGAATTTTAACAAAATATTAACGCTTACAATTTAGGTGGCACTTTTC
GGGGAAATGTGCGCGGAACCCCTATTTGTTTATTTTTCTAAATACATTCAAATATGTATCCGCTCATGAG
ACAATAACCCTGATAAATGCTTCAATAATATTGAAAAAGGAAGAGTATGAGTATTCAACATTTCCGTGTC
GCCCTTATTCCCTTTTTTGCGGCATTTTGCCTTCCTGTTTTTGCTCACCCAGAAACGCTGGTGAAAGTAA
AAGATGCTGAAGATCAGTTGGGTGCACGAGTGGGTTACATCGAACTGGATCTCAACAGCGGTAAGATCCT
TGAGAGTTTTCGCCCCGAAGAACGTTTTCCAATGATGAGCACTTTTAAAGTTCTGCTATGTGGCGCGGTA
TTATCCCGTATTGACGCCGGGCAAGAGCAACTCGGTCGCCGCATACACTATTCTCAGAATGACTTGGTTG
AGTACTCACCAGTCACAGAAAAGCATCTTACGGATGGCATGACAGTAAGAGAATTATGCAGTGCTGCCAT
AACCATGAGTGATAACACTGCGGCCAACTTACTTCTGACAACGATCGGAGGACCGAAGGAGCTAACCGCT
TTTTTGCACAACATGGGGGATCATGTAACTCGCCTTGATCGTTGGGAACCGGAGCTGAATGAAGCCATAC
CAAACGACGAGCGTGACACCACGATGCCTGTAGCAATGGCAACAACGTTGCGCAAACTATTAACTGGCGA
ACTACTTACTCTAGCTTCCCGGCAACAATTAATAGACTGGATGGAGGCGGATAAAGTTGCAGGACCACTT
CTGCGCTCGGCCCTTCCGGCTGGCTGGTTTATTGCTGATAAATCTGGAGCCGGTGAGCGTGGGTCTCGCG
GTATCATTGCAGCACTGGGGCCAGATGGTAAGCCCTCCCGTATCGTAGTTATCTACACGACGGGGAGTCA
GGCAACTATGGATGAACGAAATAGACAGATCGCTGAGATAGGTGCCTCACTGATTAAGCATTGGTAACTG
TCAGACCAAGTTTACTCATATATACTTTAGATTGATTTAAAACTTCATTTTTAATTTAAAAGGATCTAGG
TGAAGATCCTTTTTGATAATCTCATGACCAAAATCCCTTAACGTGAGTTTTCGTTCCACTGAGCGTCAGA
CCCCGTAGAAAAGATCAAAGGATCTTCTTGAGATCCTTTTTTTCTGCGCGTAATCTGCTGCTTGCAAACA
AAAAAACCACCGCTACCAGCGGTGGTTTGTTTGCCGGATCAAGAGCTACCAACTCTTTTTCCGAAGGTAA
CTGGCTTCAGCAGAGCGCAGATACCAAATACTGTTCTTCTAGTGTAGCCGTAGTTAGGCCACCACTTCAA
GAACTCTGTAGCACCGCCTACATACCTCGCTCTGCTAATCCTGTTACCAGTGGCTGCTGCCAGTGGCGAT
AAGTCGTGTCTTACCGGGTTGGACTCAAGACGATAGTTACCGGATAAGGCGCAGCGGTCGGGCTGAACGG
GGGGTTCGTGCACACAGCCCAGCTTGGAGCGAACGACCTACACCGAACTGAGATACCTACAGCGTGAGCT
ATGAGAAAGCGCCACGCTTCCCGAAGGGAGAAAGGCGGACAGGTATCCGGTAAGCGGCAGGGTCGGAACA
GGAGAGCGCACGAGGGAGCTTCCAGGGGGAAACGCCTGGTATCTTTATAGTCCTGTCGGGTTTCGCCACC
TCTGACTTGAGCGTCGATTTTTGTGATGCTCGTCAGGGGGGCGGAGCCTATGGAAAAACGCCAGCAACGC
GGCCTTTTTACGGTTCCTGGCCTTTTGCTGGCCTTTTGCTCACATGTTCTTTCCTGCGTTATCCCCTGAT
TCTGTGGATAACCGTATTACCGCCTTTGAGTGAGCTGATACCGCTCGCCGCAGCCGAACGACCGAGCGCA
GCGAGTCAGTGAGCGAGGAAGCGGAAGAGCGCCCAATACGCAAACCGCCTCTCCCCGCGCGTTGGCCGAT
TCATTAATGCAGCTGGCACGACAGGTTTCCCGACTGGAAAGCGGGCAGTGAGCGCAACGCAATTAATGTG
AGTTAGCTCACTCATTAGGCACCCCAGGCTTTACACTTTATGCTTCCGGCTCGTATGTTGTGTGGAATTG
TGAGCGGATAACAATTTCACACAGGAAACAGCTATGACCATGATTACGCCAAGCGCGCAATTAACCCTCA
CTAAAGGGAACAAAAGCTGGAGCTGCAAGC
Features (pLannotate 1.2.2; 34 found; start..end, strand, type, name):
      5..231     +  promoter       RSV promoter: Rous sarcoma virus enhancer/promoter
    232..412     +  LTR            5' LTR (truncated): truncated 5' long terminal repeat (LTR) from HIV-1
    459..584     +  misc_feature   HIV-1 Ψ: packaging signal of human immunodeficiency virus type 1
    568..931     +  CDS            HIV-1 gag (fragment): gag protein from human immunodeficiency virus 1; gag
   1077..1310    +  misc_feature   RRE: The Rev response element (RRE) of HIV-1 allows for Rev-dependent mRNA export from the nucleus to the cytoplasm.
   1687..1713    +  CDS            Rev (fragment): human immunodeficiency virus 1 (HIV-1) Rev protein; rev; enhances nuclear export of unspliced and incompletely spliced viral mRNAs
   1720..1743    +  promoter       SV40 promoter (fragment): SV40 early promoter
   1744..1815    +  promoter       SV40 promoter (fragment): SV40 enhancer and early promoter
   1839..1974    +  rep_origin     SV40 ori: SV40 origin of replication
   2020..2616    +  CDS            PuroR (fragment): puromycin N-acetyltransferase; pac from Streptomyces; confers resistance to puromycin
   2665..2782    +  misc_feature   cPPT/CTS: central polypurine tract and central termination sequence of HIV-1
   2847..2913    +  CDS            small t antigen (fragment): SV40 (simian virus 40) small t antigen
   2920..4098    +  promoter       EF-1α promoter: strong constitutive promoter for human elongation factor EF-1α
   4119..4136    +  protein_bind   attB1 (fragment): mutant version of attB; core recombination site for the Gateway® BP reaction BP Clonase™
   4142..5110    +  CDS            CCNH: CCNH_HUMAN - Experimental evidence at protein level: Swiss-Prot protein existence level 1. Regulates CDK7, the catalytic subunit of the CDK-activating kinase (CAK) enzymatic complex. CAK activates the cyclin-associated kinases CDK1, CDK2, CDK4 and CDK6 by threonine phosphorylation. CAK complexed to the core-TFIIH basal transcription factor activates RNA polymerase II by serine phosphorylation of the repetitive C-terminal domain (CTD) of its large subunit (POLR2A), allowing its escape from the promoter and elongation of the transcripts. Involved in cell cycle control and in RNA transcription by
   5112..5136    -  protein_bind   attB2: mutant version of attB; recombination site for the Gateway® BP reaction BP Clonase™
   5144..5185    +  CDS            V5 tag: epitope tag from simian virus 5
   5201..5254    +  promoter       U6 promoter (fragment): RNA polymerase III promoter for human U6 snRNA
   5296..5884    +  misc_feature   WPRE: woodchuck hepatitis virus posttranscriptional regulatory element
   5935..5954    +  misc_feature   cPPT/CTS (fragment): central polypurine tract and central termination sequence of HIV-1
   5956..6189    +  LTR            3' LTR (ΔU3): self-inactivating 3' long terminal repeat (LTR) from HIV-1
   6267..6388    +  polyA_signal   SV40 poly(A) signal: SV40 polyadenylation signal
   6428..6563    +  rep_origin     SV40 ori: SV40 origin of replication
   6584..6602    -  promoter       T7 promoter: promoter for bacteriophage T7 RNA polymerase
   6610..6765    +  CDS            lacZα (fragment): LacZα fragment of β-galactosidase; lacZ fragment
   6770..7198    +  rep_origin     f1 ori (sequence partly withheld): f1 bacteriophage origin of replication; arrow indicates direction of (+) strand synthesis
   7251..7355    +  promoter       AmpR promoter: bla
   7356..8216    +  CDS            AmpR: β-lactamase; bla; confers resistance to ampicillin, carbenicillin, and related antibiotics
   8387..8975    +  rep_origin     ori: high-copy-number ColE1/pMB1/pBR322/pUC origin of replication
   9158..9250    +  CDS            lacI (fragment): lac repressor; lacI; The lac repressor binds to the lac operator to inhibit transcription in E. coli. This inhibition can be relieved by adding lactose or isopropyl-β-D-thiogalactopyranoside (IPTG).
   9263..9284    +  protein_bind   CAP binding site: CAP binding activates transcription in the presence of cAMP. E. coli catabolite activator protein
   9299..9329    +  promoter       lac promoter: promoter for the E. coli lac operon
   9337..9353    +  protein_bind   lac operator: The lac repressor binds to the lac operator to inhibit transcription in E. coli. This inhibition can be relieved by adding lactose or isopropyl-β-D-thiogalactopyranoside (IPTG). lac repressor encoded by lacI
   9398..9416    +  promoter       T3 promoter: promoter for bacteriophage T3 RNA polymerase
