[The description below was written by a language model from this plasmid's Addgene catalogue record and pLannotate feature annotations shown in this document.]
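Description:
TFORF3106 is a lentiviral mammalian expression plasmid built on the pLX_TRC317 backbone and belongs to a barcoded transcription factor ORF collection designed for pooled overexpression screens. It is propagated in E. coli through a high-copy ColE1/pUC-type origin with ampicillin resistance (AmpR), and also carries an f1 origin and remnants of a lac/lacZα cloning region flanked by T7 and T3 promoters. The depositor warns that the plasmid can recombine, which is a common issue for LTR-containing vectors.

The viral portion has a third-generation, self-inactivating layout. An RSV promoter drives a truncated HIV-1 5' LTR, followed by the Ψ packaging signal with a gag fragment, the Rev response element, a cPPT/CTS, WPRE and a ΔU3 3' LTR, with an SV40 poly(A) signal downstream. Two expression units sit inside the transfer region. The first is an SV40 promoter/origin segment upstream of the puromycin N-acetyltransferase gene, which allows selection of transduced cells. The second is the EF-1α promoter driving human CCNH (cyclin H), the regulatory partner of CDK7 in the CDK-activating kinase complex associated with TFIIH. The ORF was introduced by Gateway cloning and lies between attB1 and attB2 sites, with a V5 epitope tag annotated just downstream of attB2 and recorded as a C-terminal tag on the insert.

According to the catalogue entry, each construct in the collection carries a unique 24-bp barcode for identifying the ORF in pooled screens. The feature table does not annotate this barcode, so its position is not stated. The short U6 promoter fragment annotated between the V5 tag and WPRE is probably only a partial match, as no guide or shRNA cassette is recorded.
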