Addgene plasmid #144582: TFORF3106
Purpose: Lentiviral vector for overexpressing transcription factor ORFs with unique 24-bp barcodes. Barcodes facilitate identification of transcription factors in pooled screens.
Depositing lab: Feng Zhang. Depositing organization: Broad Institute. Publication: A transcription factor atlas of directed differentiation. Joung J, Ma S, Tay T, Geiger-Schuller KR, Kirchgatterer PC, Verdine VK, Guo B, Arias-Garcia MA, Allen WE, Singh A, Kuksenko O, Abudayyeh OO, Gootenberg JS, Fu Z, Macrae RK, Buenrostro JD, Regev A, Zhang F. Cell. 2023 Jan 5;186(1):209-229.e26. doi: 10.1016/j.cell.2022.11.026. PubMed 36608654.
Backbone
  Vector backbone: pLX_TRC317
  Backbone manufacturer: Broad Institute Genetic Perturbation Platform
  Backbone size w/o insert (bp): 8264
  Vector type: Mammalian Expression, Lentiviral
  Selectable markers: Puromycin
Growth in bacteria
  Bacterial resistance: Ampicillin, 100 μg/mL
  Growth temperature: 37°C
  Growth strain: NEB Stable
  Copy number: High Copy
Gene/Insert
  Gene/Insert name: CCNH
  Species: H. sapiens (human)
  Insert size (bp): 1175
  Entrez Gene: CCNH (a.k.a. CAK, CycH, p34, p37)
  Promoter: EF1a
  Tag / fusion protein: V5 (C terminal on insert)
  Cloning method: Gateway Cloning
  Sequencing primers: 5′ GGGTGGAGACTGAAGTTAGGCCAG; 3′ CACATAGCGTAAAAGGAGCAACATAG
Resource information
  A portion of this plasmid was derived from a plasmid made by: Broad Institute Genetic Perturbation Platform
Terms and licenses: Academic/Nonprofit Terms; Industry Terms: Not Available to Industry
Depositor comments: NM_001239.3 Please test multiple small colonies in case of plasmid recombination. To make this collection available in a timely manner, a portion of this collection was not fully sequenced by Addgene. If an Addgene verified full plasmid sequence is not available, please contact us prior to placing an order to request the full sequence.
How to cite: TFORF3106 was a gift from Feng Zhang (Addgene plasmid # 144582 ; http://n2t.net/addgene:144582 ; RRID:Addgene_144582)
