>Addgene plasmid #144582 | TFORF3106 | depositor partial sequence | sequence record 285861 | Insert
ATCGATTGATCAACAAGTTTGTACAAAAAAGTTGGCATGTACCACAACAGTAGTCAGAAGCGGCACTGGA
CCTTCTCCAGCGAGGAGCAGCTGGCAAGACTGCGGGCTGACGCCAACCGCAAATTCAGATGCAAAGCCGT
GGCCAACGGGAAGGTTCTTCCGAATGATCCAGTCTTTCTTGAGCCTCATGAAGAAATGACACTCTGCAAA
TACTATGAGAAAAGGTTATTGGAATTCTGTTCGGTGTTTAAGCCAGCAATGCCAAGATCTGTTGTGGGTA
CGGCTTGTATGTATTTCAAACGTTTTTATCTTAATAACTCAGTAATGGAATATCACCCCAGGATAATAAT
GCTCACTTGTGCATTTTTGGCCTGCAAAGTAGATGAATTCAATGTATCTAGTCCTCAGTTTGTTGGAAAC
CTCCGGGAGAGTCCTCTTGGACAGGAGAAGGCACTTGAACAGATACTGGAATATGAACTACTTCTTATAC
AGCAACTTAATTTCCACCTTATTGTCCACAATCCTTACAGACCATTTGAGGGCTTCCTCATCGACTTAAA
GACCCGCTATCCCATATTGGAGAATCCAGAGATTTTGAGGAAAACAGCTGATGACTTTCTTAATAGAATT
GCATTGACGGATGCTTACCTTTTATACACACCTTCCCAAATTGCCCTGACTGCCATTTTATCTAGTGCCT
CCAGGGCTGGAATTACTATGGAAAGTTATTTATCAGAGAGTCTGATGCTGAAAGAGAACAGAACTTGCCT
GTCACAGTTACTAGATATAATGAAAAGCATGAGAAACTTAGTAAAGAAGTATGAACCACCCAGATCTGAA
GAAGTTGCTGTTCTGAAACAGAAGTTGGAGCGATGTCATTCTGCTGAGCTTGCACTTAACGTAATCACGA
AGAAGAGGAAAGGCTATGAAGATGATGATTACGTCTCAAAGAAATCCAAACATGAGGAGGAAGAATGGAC
TGATGACGACCTGGTAGAATCTCTCTACCCAACTTTCTTGTACAAAGTGGTTGATATCGGTAAGCCTATC
CCTAACCCTCTCCTCGGTCTCGATTCTACGTAGTAATGAACTAGTCCGTAACTTGAAAGTATTTCGATTT
CTTGGCTTTATATATCTTGTGGAAAGGACGATAAGGGGGAGTCAGTTCCATCTCA
