>Addgene plasmid #144582 | TFORF3106 | depositor partial sequence | sequence record 285862 | Barcode
TAAGGGGGAGTCAGTTCCATCTCA
